>Addgene plasmid #118030 | pAAV-TRE-vDIO-mScarlet-IRES-tTA | addgene full sequence | sequence record 229628 | Addgene NGS Result
CCTGCAGGCAGCTGCGCGCTCGCTCGCTCACTGAGGCCGCCCGGGCGTCGGGCGACCTTTGGTCGCCCGG
CCTCAGTGAGCGAGCGAGCGCGCAGAGAGGGAGTGGCCAACTCCATCACTAGGGGTTCCTGCGGCCGCAC
GCGTCTCGAGTTTACTCCCTATCAGTGATAGAGAACGTATGTCGAGTTTACTCCCTATCAGTGATAGAGA
ACGATGTCGAGTTTACTCCCTATCAGTGATAGAGAACGTATGTCGAGTTTACTCCCTATCAGTGATAGAG
AACGTATGTCGAGTTTACTCCCTATCAGTGATAGAGAACGTATGTCGAGTTTATCCCTATCAGTGATAGA
GAACGTATGTCGAGTTTACTCCCTATCAGTGATAGAGAACGTATGTCGAGGTAGGCGTGTACGGTGGGAG
GCCTATATAAGCAGAGCTCGTTTAGTGAACCGTCAGATCGCCTGGAGAATTCTTAATTAATCAATTTCTG
AGAAGTGTCTTTCTCGGAAATTGAGGTCAATTTCTGAGAACTGTCATTCTCGGAAATTGAGGCGCGCCTT
ACCCGGGGAGCATGTCAAGGTCAAAATCGTCAAGAGCGTCAGCAGGCAGCATATCAAGGTCAAAGTCGTC
AAGGGCATCGGCTGGGAGCATGTCTAAGTCAAAATCGTCAAGGGCGTCGGCCGGCCCGCCGCTTTCGCAC
TTTAGCTGTTTCTCCAGGCCACATATGATTAGTTCCAGGCCGAAAAGGAAGGCAGGTTCGGCTCCCTGAT
GGTCGAACAGCTCAATTGCTTGTCTCAGAAGTGGGGGCATAGAATCGGTGGTAGGTGTCTCTCTTTCCTC
TTTTGCTACTTGATGCTCCTGATCCTCCAATACGCAGCCCAGTGTAAAGTGGCCCACGGCGGACAGAGCG
TACAGTGCGTTCTCCAGGGAGAAGCCTTGCTGACACAGGAACGCGAGCTGATTTTCCAGGGTTTCGTACT
GTTTCTCTGTTGGGCGGGTGCCGAGATGCACTTTAGCCCCGTCGCGATGTGAGAGGAGAGCACAGCGGAA
TGACTTGGCGTTGTTCCGCAGAAAGTCTTGCCATGACTCGCCTTCCAGGGGGCAGAAGTGGGTATGATGC
CTGTCCAGCATCTCGATTGCCAGGGCATCGAGCAGGGCCCGCTTGTTCTTCACGTGCCAGTACAGGGTAG
GCTGCTCAACTCCCAGCTTTTGAGCGAGTTTCCTTGTCGTCAGGCCTTCGATACCGACTTCATTGAGTAA
TTCCAGAGCAGAGTTTATGACTTTGCTCTTGTCCAGTCTAGACATTGTGGCCATATTATCATCGTGTTTT
TCAAAGGAAAACCACGTCCCCGTGGTTCGGGGGGCCTAGACGTTTTTTTAACCTCGACTAAACACATGTA
AAGCATGTGTACCGAGGCCCCAGATCAGATCCCATACAATGGGGTACCTTCTGGGCATCCTTCAGCCCCT
TGTTGAATACGCTTGAGGAGAGCCATTTGACTCTTTCCACAACTATCCAACTCACAACGTGGCACTGGGG
TTGTGCCGCCTTTGCAGGTGTATCTTATACACGTGGCTTTTGGCCGCAGAGGCACCTGTCGCCAGGTGGG
GGGTTCCGCTGCCTGCAAAGGGTCGCTACAGACGTTGTTTGTCTTCAAGAAGCTTCCAGAGGAACTGCTT
CCTTCACGACATTCAACAGACCTTGCATTCCTTTGGCGAGAGGGGAAAGACCCCTAGGAATGCTCGTCAA
GAAGACAGGGCCAGGTTTCCGGGCCCTCACATTGCCAAAAGACGGCAATATGGTGGAAAATAACATATAG
ACAAACGCACACCGGCCTTATTCCAAGCGGCTTCGGCCAGTAACGTTAGGGGGGGGGGAGGGAGAGGGGC
TTACTTGTACAGCTCATCCATGCCGCCGGTGGAGTGGCGGCCCTCGGAGCGTTCGTACTGTTCCACCACG
GTGTAGTCCTCGTTGTGGGAGGTGATGTCCAACTTGCGGTCGACGTTGTAGGCGCCGGGCATCTGCACGG
GCTTCTTGGCCTTGTAGGTGGTCTTGAAGTCCGCCAGGTAGCGGCCGCCGTCCTTCAGGCGCAGGGCCAT
CTTAATGTCGCCCTTCAGCACGCCGTCCTCGGGGTACAACCGCTCGGTGGACGCTTCCCAGCCCATTGTC
TTCTTCTGCATTACGGGGCCGTCAGGAGGGAAGTTGGTGCCGCGGAGCTTCACCTTGTAGATCAGGGTGC
CGTCCTCCAGGGAGGTGTCCTGGGTCACGGTCACGGCGCCGCCGTCCTCGAAGTTCATCACGCGCTCCCA
CTTGAAGCCCTCGGGGAAGGACTGCTTATAGTAGTCGGGGATGTCGGCGGGGTGCTTGGTGAAGGCCCTG
GAGCCGTACATGAACTGAGGGGACAGGATGTCCCAGGAGAAGGGCAGGGGGCCACCCTTGGTCACCTTCA
GCTTGGCGGTCTGGGTGCCCTCGTAGGGGCGGCCCTCGCCCTCGCCCTCGATCTCGAACTCGTGGCCGTT
CATGGAGCCCTCCATGTGCACCTTGAACCGCATGAACTCCTTGATCACTGCCTCGCCCTTGCTCACCATG
GTGGCTAGCTCAATTTCCGAGAAAGACACTTCTCAGAAATTGAGCTAATTCAATTTCCGAGAATGACAGT
TCTCAGAAATTGAAAGCTTATCGATAATCAACCTCTGGATTACAAAATTTGTGAAAGATTGACTGGTATT
CTTAACTATGTTGCTCCTTTTACGCTATGTGGATACGCTGCTTTAATGCCTTTGTATCATGCTATTGCTT
CCCGTATGGCTTTCATTTTCTCCTCCTTGTATAAATCCTGGTTGCTGTCTCTTTATGAGGAGTTGTGGCC
CGTTGTCAGGCAACGTGGCGTGGTGTGCACTGTGTTTGCTGACGCAACCCCCACTGGTTGGGGCATTGCC
ACCACCTGTCAGCTCCTTTCCGGGACTTTCGCTTTCCCCCTCCCTATTGCCACGGCGGAACTCATCGCCG
CCTGCCTTGCCCGCTGCTGGACAGGGGCTCGGCTGTTGGGCACTGACAATTCCGTGGTGTTGTCGGGGAA
ATCATCGTCCTTTCCTTGGCTGCTCGCCTATGTTGCCACCTGGATTCTGCGCGGGACGTCCTTCTGCTAC
GTCCCTTCGGCCCTCAATCCAGCGGACCTTCCTTCCCGCGGCCTGCTGCCGGCTCTGCGGCCTCTTCCGC
GTCTTCGCCTTCGCCCTCAGACGAGTCGGATCTCCCTTTGGGCCGCCTCCCCGCATCGATACCGAGATCT
ACGGGTGGCATCCCTGTGACCCCTCCCCAGTGCCTCTCCTGGCCCTGGAAGTTGCCACTCCAGTGCCCAC
CAGCCTTGTCCTAATAAAATTAAGTTGCATCATTTTGTCTGACTAGGTGTCCTTCTATAATATTATGGGG
TGGAGGGGGGTGGTATGGAGCAAGGGGCAAGTTGGGAAGACAACCTGTAGGGCCTGCGGGGTCTATTGGG
AACCAAGCTGGAGTGCAGTGGCACAATCTTGGCTCACTGCAATCTCCGCCTCCTGGGTTCAAGCGATTCT
CCTGCCTCAGCCTCCCGAGTTGTTGGGATTCCAGGCATGCATGACCAGGCTCAGCTAATTTTTGTTTTTT
TGGTAGAGACGGGGTTTCACCATATTGGCCAGGCTGGTCTCCAACTCCTAATCTCAGGTGATCTACCCAC
CTTGGCCTCCCAAATTGCTGGGATTACAGGCGTGAACCACTGCTCCCTTCCCTGTCCTTCTGATTTTGTA
GGTAACCACGTGCGGACCGAGCGGCCGCAGGAACCCCTAGTGATGGAGTTGGCCACTCCCTCTCTGCGCG
CTCGCTCGCTCACTGAGGCCGGGCGACCAAAGGTCGCCCGACGCCCGGGCTTTGCCCGGGCGGCCTCAGT
GAGCGAGCGAGCGCGCAGCTGCCTGCAGGGGCGCCTGATGCGGTATTTTCTCCTTACGCATCTGTGCGGT
ATTTCACACCGCATA
[95 nt withheld, positions 4006-4100]
T
[46 nt withheld, positions 4102-4147]
C
[141 nt withheld, positions 4149-4289]
CCTTTGACGTTGGAGTCCACGTTCTTT
[37 nt withheld, positions 4317-4353]
ACTCTATCTCGGGCTATTCTTTTGATTTATAAGGGATTTTGCCGATTTCGGTCTATTGGTTAAAAAATGA
GCTGATTTAACAAAAATTTAACGCGAATTTTAACAAAATATTAACGTTTACAATTTTATGGTGCACTCTC
AGTACAATCTGCTCTGATGCCGCATAGTTAAGCCAGCCCCGACACCCGCCAACACCCGCTGACGCGCCCT
GACGGGCTTGTCTGCTCCCGGCATCCGCTTACAGACAAGCTGTGACCGTCTCCGGGAGCTGCATGTGTCA
GAGGTTTTCACCGTCATCACCGAAACGCGCGAGACGAAAGGGCCTCGTGATACGCCTATTTTTATAGGTT
AATGTCATGATAATAATGGTTTCTTAGACGTCAGGTGGCACTTTTCGGGGAAATGTGCGCGGAACCCCTA
TTTGTTTATTTTTCTAAATACATTCAAATATGTATCCGCTCATGAGACAATAACCCTGATAAATGCTTCA
ATAATATTGAAAAAGGAAGAGTATGAGTATTCAACATTTCCGTGTCGCCCTTATTCCCTTTTTTGCGGCA
TTTTGCCTTCCTGTTTTTGCTCACCCAGAAACGCTGGTGAAAGTAAAAGATGCTGAAGATCAGTTGGGTG
CACGAGTGGGTTACATCGAACTGGATCTCAACAGCGGTAAGATCCTTGAGAGTTTTCGCCCCGAAGAACG
TTTTCCAATGATGAGCACTTTTAAAGTTCTGCTATGTGGCGCGGTATTATCCCGTATTGACGCCGGGCAA
GAGCAACTCGGTCGCCGCATACACTATTCTCAGAATGACTTGGTTGAGTACTCACCAGTCACAGAAAAGC
ATCTTACGGATGGCATGACAGTAAGAGAATTATGCAGTGCTGCCATAACCATGAGTGATAACACTGCGGC
CAACTTACTTCTGACAACGATCGGAGGACCGAAGGAGCTAACCGCTTTTTTGCACAACATGGGGGATCAT
GTAACTCGCCTTGATCGTTGGGAACCGGAGCTGAATGAAGCCATACCAAACGACGAGCGTGACACCACGA
TGCCTGTAGCAATGGCAACAACGTTGCGCAAACTATTAACTGGCGAACTACTTACTCTAGCTTCCCGGCA
ACAATTAATAGACTGGATGGAGGCGGATAAAGTTGCAGGACCACTTCTGCGCTCGGCCCTTCCGGCTGGC
TGGTTTATTGCTGATAAATCTGGAGCCGGTGAGCGTGGGTCTCGCGGTATCATTGCAGCACTGGGGCCAG
ATGGTAAGCCCTCCCGTATCGTAGTTATCTACACGACGGGGAGTCAGGCAACTATGGATGAACGAAATAG
ACAGATCGCTGAGATAGGTGCCTCACTGATTAAGCATTGGTAACTGTCAGACCAAGTTTACTCATATATA
CTTTAGATTGATTTAAAACTTCATTTTTAATTTAAAAGGATCTAGGTGAAGATCCTTTTTGATAATCTCA
TGACCAAAATCCCTTAACGTGAGTTTTCGTTCCACTGAGCGTCAGACCCCGTAGAAAAGATCAAAGGATC
TTCTTGAGATCCTTTTTTTCTGCGCGTAATCTGCTGCTTGCAAACAAAAAAACCACCGCTACCAGCGGTG
GTTTGTTTGCCGGATCAAGAGCTACCAACTCTTTTTCCGAAGGTAACTGGCTTCAGCAGAGCGCAGATAC
CAAATACTGTTCTTCTAGTGTAGCCGTAGTTAGGCCACCACTTCAAGAACTCTGTAGCACCGCCTACATA
CCTCGCTCTGCTAATCCTGTTACCAGTGGCTGCTGCCAGTGGCGATAAGTCGTGTCTTACCGGGTTGGAC
TCAAGACGATAGTTACCGGATAAGGCGCAGCGGTCGGGCTGAACGGGGGGTTCGTGCACACAGCCCAGCT
TGGAGCGAACGACCTACACCGAACTGAGATACCTACAGCGTGAGCTATGAGAAAGCGCCACGCTTCCCGA
AGGGAGAAAGGCGGACAGGTATCCGGTAAGCGGCAGGGTCGGAACAGGAGAGCGCACGAGGGAGCTTCCA
GGGGGAAACGCCTGGTATCTTTATAGTCCTGTCGGGTTTCGCCACCTCTGACTTGAGCGTCGATTTTTGT
GATGCTCGTCAGGGGGGCGGAGCCTATGGAAAAACGCCAGCAACGCGGCCTTTTTACGGTTCCTGGCCTT
TTGCTGGCCTTTTGCTCACATGT
Features (pLannotate 1.2.2; 17 found; start..end, strand, type, name):
     12..39      +  repeat_region  AAV2 ITR (fragment): inverted terminal repeat of adeno-associated virus serotype 2 inverted
     68..95      +  repeat_region  AAV2 ITR (fragment): inverted terminal repeat of adeno-associated virus serotype 2 inverted
    148..462     +  promoter       tight TRE promoter: Tet-responsive promoter PTight, consisting of seven tet operator sequences followed by the minimal CMV promoter
    568..678     -  CDS            VP48: 3 tandem repeats of the minimal activation domain of herpes simplex virus VP16 (Cheng et al., 2013)
    608..1305    -  CDS            rtTA3 (fragment): reverse tetracycline transactivator 3 activates expression from Tet-responsive promoters in the presence of doxycycline
   1305..1889    -  misc_feature   IRES2: internal ribosome entry site (IRES) of the encephalomyocarditis virus (EMCV)
   1894..2589    -  CDS            mScarlet: mScarlet is a basic (constitutively fluorescent) red fluorescent protein published in 2016, derived from synthetic construct. It has moderate acid sensitivity.
   2686..3274    +  misc_feature   WPRE: woodchuck hepatitis virus posttranscriptional regulatory element
   3293..3769    +  polyA_signal   hGH poly(A) signal: human growth hormone polyadenylation signal
   3809..3949    +  repeat_region  AAV2 ITR: inverted terminal repeat of adeno-associated virus serotype 2 inverted
   3954..4005    -  misc_feature   bom (fragment): basis of mobility region from pBR322
   4024..4479    +  rep_origin     f1 ori (sequence partly withheld): f1 bacteriophage origin of replication; arrow indicates direction of (+) strand synthesis
   4480..4529    -  misc_feature   bom (fragment): basis of mobility region from pBR322
   4631..4666    -  CDS            rop (fragment): Rop protein, which maintains plasmids at low copy number; rop
   4761..4865    +  promoter       AmpR promoter: bla
   4866..5726    +  CDS            AmpR: β-lactamase; bla; confers resistance to ampicillin, carbenicillin, and related antibiotics
   5897..6485    +  rep_origin     ori: high-copy-number ColE1/pMB1/pBR322/pUC origin of replication
