[The description below was written by a language model from this plasmid's Addgene catalogue record and pLannotate feature annotations shown in this document.]
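Description:
pAAV-TRE-vDIO-mScarlet-IRES-tTA is an adeno-associated virus transfer plasmid built on a pAAV2 backbone, intended for packaging into recombinant AAV for sparse, bright and cell-type-specific labeling. It is propagated in bacteria through a high-copy ColE1/pUC-type origin with ampicillin selection (AmpR under its own bla promoter), and also carries an f1 phage origin. AAV2 inverted terminal repeats flank the payload. The annotation detects the right-hand ITR in full but only short fragments of the left one, which may reflect the difficulty of sequencing and annotating these repeats.

The synthetic insert is driven by a tight TRE promoter (seven tet operators upstream of a minimal CMV promoter). Downstream, the mScarlet red fluorescent protein, an EMCV IRES and a tetracycline transactivator all lie on the reverse strand relative to the promoter. This fits the "vDIO" double-inverted design, in which a site-specific recombinase must flip the cassette into the sense orientation before it can be expressed. The recombinase target sites are not annotated, and the record does not name the recombinase. The annotation tool labels the transactivator as an rtTA3 fragment with VP16-derived activation repeats, whereas the construct name indicates tTA; the two proteins are closely related in sequence. A WPRE and hGH polyadenylation signal follow in the forward orientation to enhance and terminate the transcript.

Once inverted, the bicistronic transcript yields both mScarlet and tTA, and tTA in turn activates the TRE. This positive feedback loop would amplify expression, giving the strong fluorescence needed to trace fine neuronal processes in recombinase-defined cells. The associated publication concerns brain-wide reconstruction of single neurons.
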