Addgene plasmid #118030: pAAV-TRE-vDIO-mScarlet-IRES-tTA
Purpose: AAV vector for sparse and bright labeling in a cell-type specific manner
Depositing lab: Minmin Luo. Depositing organization: National Institute of Biological Sciences, Beijing. Publication: Cell-type-specific and projection-specific brain-wide reconstruction of single neurons. Lin R, Wang R, Yuan J, Feng Q, Zhou Y, Zeng S, Ren M, Jiang S, Ni H, Zhou C, Gong H, Luo M. Nat Methods. 2018 Nov 19. pii: 10.1038/s41592-018-0184-y. doi: 10.1038/s41592-018-0184-y. PubMed 30455464.
Backbone
  Vector backbone: pAAV2
  Vector type: AAV
Growth in bacteria
  Bacterial resistance: Ampicillin, 100 μg/mL
  Growth temperature: 30°C
  Growth strain: NEB Stable
  Copy number: Unknown
Gene/Insert
  Gene/Insert name: TRE-vDIO-mScarlet-IRES-tTA
  Species: Synthetic
  Promoter: TRE
  Cloning method: Gibson Cloning
  Sequencing primers: 5′ Unknown
Terms and licenses: Academic/Nonprofit Terms; Industry Terms: Not Available to Industry
How to cite: pAAV-TRE-vDIO-mScarlet-IRES-tTA was a gift from Minmin Luo (Addgene plasmid # 118030 ; http://n2t.net/addgene:118030 ; RRID:Addgene_118030)
